>Addgene plasmid #135035 | C-7-BE | depositor full sequence | sequence record 259472 | C-7-BE sequence 10931 bps
GAGGGCCTATTTCCCATGATTCCTTCATATTTGCATATACGATACAAGGCTGTTAGAGAGATAATTGGAA
TTAATTTGACTGTAAACACAAAGATATTAGTACAAAATACGTGACGTAGAAAGTAATAATTTCTTGGGTA
GTTTGCAGTTTTAAAATTATGTTTTAAAATGGACTATCATATGCTTACCGTAACTTGAAAGTATTTCGAT
TTCTTGGCTTTATATATCTTGTGGAAAGGACGAAACACCAATTGAACCGGTGCCTAGAGAAGGTGGCGCG
GGGTAAACTGGGAAAGTGATGTCGTGTACTGGCTCCGCCTTTTTCCCGAGGGTGGGGGAGAACCGTATAT
AAGTGCAGTAGTCGCCGTGAACGTTCTTTTTCGCAACGGGTTTGCCGCCAGAACACAGGTAAGTGCCGTG
TGTGGTTCCCGCGGGCCTGGCCTCTTTACGGGTTATGGCCCTTGCGTGCCTTGAATTACTTCCACCTGGC
TGCAGTACGTGATTCTTGATCCCGAGCTTCGGGTTGGAAGTGGGTGGGAGAGTTCGAGGCCTTGCGCTTA
AGGAGCCCCTTCGCCTCGTGCTTGAGTTGAGGCCTGGCCTGGGCGCTGGGGCCGCCGCGTGCGAATCTGG
TGGCACCTTCGCGCCTGTCTCGCTGCTTTCGATAAGTCTCTAGCCATTTAAAATTTTTGATGACCTGCTG
CGACGCTTTTTTTCTGGCAAGATAGTCTTGTAAATGCGGGCCAAGATCTGCACACTGGTATTTCGGTTTT
TGGGGCCGCGGGCGGCGACGGGGCCCGTGCGTCCCAGCGCACATGTTCGGCGAGGCGGGGCCTGCGAGCG
CGGCCACCGAGAATCGGACGGGGGTAGTCTCAAGCTGGCCGGCCTGCTCTGGTGCCTGGCCTCGCGCCGC
CGTGTATCGCCCCGCCCTGGGCGGCAAGGCTGGCCCGGTCGGCACCAGTTGCGTGAGCGGAAAGATGGCC
GCTTCCCGGCCCTGCTGCAGGGAGCTCAAAATGGAGGACGCGGCGCTCGGGAGAGCGGGCGGGTGAGTCA
CCCACACAAAGGAAAAGGGCCTTTCCGTCCTCAGCCGTCGCTTCATGTGACTCCACGGAGTACCGGGCGC
CGTCCAGGCACCTCGATTAGTTCTCGAGCTTTTGGAGTACGTCGTCTTTAGGTTGGGGGGAGGGGTTTTA
TGCGATGGAGTTTCCCCACACTGAGTGGGTGGAGACTGAAGTTAGGCCAGCTTGGCACTTGATGTAATTC
TCCTTGGAATTTGCCCTTTTTGAGTTTGGATCTTGGTTCATTCTCAAGCCTCAGACAGTGGTTCAAAGTT
TTTTTCTTCCATTTCAGGTGTCGTGAGGTGTCGTGAGCGCCATGGACTATAAGGACCACGACGGAGACTA
CAAGGATCATGATATTGATTACAAAGACGATGACGATAAGATGGCCCCAAAGAAGAAGCGGAAGGTCGGT
ATCCACGGAGTCCCAGCAGCCGACAAGAAGTACAGCATCGGCCTGGCCATCGGCACCAACTCTGTGGGCT
GGGCCGTGATCACCGACGAGTACAAGGTGCCCAGCAAGAAATTCAAGGTGCTGGGCAACACCGACCGGCA
CAGCATCAAGAAGAACCTGATCGGAGCCCTGCTGTTCGACAGCGGCGAAACAGCCGAGGCCACCCGGCTG
AAGAGAACCGCCAGAAGAAGATACACCAGACGGAAGAACCGGATCTGCTATCTGCAAGAGATCTTCAGCA
ACGAGATGGCCAAGGTGGACGACAGCTTCTTCCACAGACTGGAAGAGTCCTTCCTGGTGGAAGAGGATAA
GAAGCACGAGCGGCACCCCATCTTCGGCAACATCGTGGACGAGGTGGCCTACCACGAGAAGTACCCCACC
ATCTACCACCTGAGAAAGAAACTGGTGGACAGCACCGACAAGGCCGACCTGCGGCTGATCTATCTGGCCC
TGGCCCACATGATCAAGTTCCGGGGCCACTTCCTGATCGAGGGCGACCTGAACCCCGACAACAGCGACGT
GGACAAGCTGTTCATCCAGCTGGTGCAGACCTACAACCAGCTGTTCGAGGAAAACCCCATCAACGCCAGC
GGCGTGGACGCCAAGGCCATCCTGTCTGCCAGACTGAGCAAGAGCAGACGGCTGGAAAATCTGATCGCCC
AGCTGCCCGGCGAGAAGAAGAATGGCCTGTTCGGCAACCTGATTGCCCTGAGCCTGGGCCTGACCCCCAA
CTTCAAGAGCAACTTCGACCTGGCCGAGGATGCCAAACTGCAGCTGAGCAAGGACACCTACGACGACGAC
CTGGACAACCTGCTGGCCCAGATCGGCGACCAGTACGCCGACCTGTTTCTGGCCGCCAAGAACCTGTCCG
ACGCCATCCTGCTGAGCGACATCCTGAGAGTGAACACCGAGATCACCAAGGCCCCCCTGAGCGCCTCTAT
GATCAAGAGATACGACGAGCACCACCAGGACCTGACCCTGCTGAAAGCTCTCGTGCGGCAGCAGCTGCCT
GAGAAGTACAAAGAGATTTTCTTCGACCAGAGCAAGAACGGCTACGCCGGCTACATTGACGGCGGAGCCA
GCCAGGAAGAGTTCTACAAGTTCATCAAGCCCATCCTGGAAAAGATGGACGGCACCGAGGAACTGCTCGT
GAAGCTGAACAGAGAGGACCTGCTGCGGAAGCAGCGGACCTTCGACAACGGCAGCATCCCCCACCAGATC
CACCTGGGAGAGCTGCACGCCATTCTGCGGCGGCAGGAAGATTTTTACCCATTCCTGAAGGACAACCGGG
AAAAGATCGAGAAGATCCTGACCTTCCGCATCCCCTACTACGTGGGCCCTCTGGCCAGGGGAAACAGCAG
ATTCGCCTGGATGACCAGAAAGAGCGAGGAAACCATCACCCCCTGGAACTTCGAGGAAGTGGTGGACAAG
GGCGCTTCCGCCCAGAGCTTCATCGAGCGGATGACCAACTTCGATAAGAACCTGCCCAACGAGAAGGTGC
TGCCCAAGCACAGCCTGCTGTACGAGTACTTCACCGTGTATAACGAGCTGACCAAAGTGAAATACGTGAC
CGAGGGAATGAGAAAGCCCGCCTTCCTGAGCGGCGAGCAGAAAAAGGCCATCGTGGACCTGCTGTTCAAG
ACCAACCGGAAAGTGACCGTGAAGCAGCTGAAAGAGGACTACTTCAAGAAAATCGAGTGCTTCGACTCCG
TGGAAATCTCCGGCGTGGAAGATCGGTTCAACGCCTCCCTGGGCACATACCACGATCTGCTGAAAATTAT
CAAGGACAAGGACTTCCTGGACAATGAGGAAAACGAGGACATTCTGGAAGATATCGTGCTGACCCTGACA
CTGTTTGAGGACAGAGAGATGATCGAGGAACGGCTGAAAACCTATGCCCACCTGTTCGACGACAAAGTGA
TGAAGCAGCTGAAGCGGCGGAGATACACCGGCTGGGGCAGGCTGAGCCGGAAGCTGATCAACGGCATCCG
GGACAAGCAGTCCGGCAAGACAATCCTGGATTTCCTGAAGTCCGACGGCTTCGCCAACAGAAACTTCATG
CAGCTGATCCACGACGACAGCCTGACCTTTAAAGAGGACATCCAGAAAGCCCAGGTGTCCGGCCAGGGCG
ATAGCCTGCACGAGCACATTGCCAATCTGGCCGGCAGCCCCGCCATTAAGAAGGGCATCCTGCAGACAGT
GAAGGTGGTGGACGAGCTCGTGAAAGTGATGGGCCGGCACAAGCCCGAGAACATCGTGATCGAAATGGCC
AGAGAGAACCAGACCACCCAGAAGGGACAGAAGAACAGCCGCGAGAGAATGAAGCGGATCGAAGAGGGCA
TCAAAGAGCTGGGCAGCCAGATCCTGAAAGAACACCCCGTGGAAAACACCCAGCTGCAGAACGAGAAGCT
GTACCTGTACTACCTGCAGAATGGGCGGGATATGTACGTGGACCAGGAACTGGACATCAACCGGCTGTCC
GACTACGATGTGGACCATATCGTGCCTCAGAGCTTTCTGAAGGACGACTCCATCGACAACAAGGTGCTGA
CCAGAAGCGACAAGAACCGGGGCAAGAGCGACAACGTGCCCTCCGAAGAGGTCGTGAAGAAGATGAAGAA
CTACTGGCGGCAGCTGCTGAACGCCAAGCTGATTACCCAGAGAAAGTTCGACAATCTGACCAAGGCCGAG
AGAGGCGGCCTGAGCGAACTGGATAAGGCCGGCTTCATCAAGAGACAGCTGGTGGAAACCCGGCAGATCA
CAAAGCACGTGGCACAGATCCTGGACTCCCGGATGAACACTAAGTACGACGAGAATGACAAGCTGATCCG
GGAAGTGAAAGTGATCACCCTGAAGTCCAAGCTGGTGTCCGATTTCCGGAAGGATTTCCAGTTTTACAAA
GTGCGCGAGATCAACAACTACCACCACGCCCACGACGCCTACCTGAACGCCGTCGTGGGAACCGCCCTGA
TCAAAAAGTACCCTAAGCTGGAAAGCGAGTTCGTGTACGGCGACTACAAGGTGTACGACGTGCGGAAGAT
GATCGCCAAGAGCGAGCAGGAAATCGGCAAGGCTACCGCCAAGTACTTCTTCTACAGCAACATCATGAAC
TTTTTCAAGACCGAGATTACCCTGGCCAACGGCGAGATCCGGAAGCGGCCTCTGATCGAGACAAACGGCG
AAACCGGGGAGATCGTGTGGGATAAGGGCCGGGATTTTGCCACCGTGCGGAAAGTGCTGAGCATGCCCCA
AGTGAATATCGTGAAAAAGACCGAGGTGCAGACAGGCGGCTTCAGCAAAGAGTCTATCCTGCCCAAGAGG
AACAGCGATAAGCTGATCGCCAGAAAGAAGGACTGGGACCCTAAGAAGTACGGCGGCTTCGACAGCCCCA
CCGTGGCCTATTCTGTGCTGGTGGTGGCCAAAGTGGAAAAGGGCAAGTCCAAGAAACTGAAGAGTGTGAA
AGAGCTGCTGGGGATCACCATCATGGAAAGAAGCAGCTTCGAGAAGAATCCCATCGACTTTCTGGAAGCC
AAGGGCTACAAAGAAGTGAAAAAGGACCTGATCATCAAGCTGCCTAAGTACTCCCTGTTCGAGCTGGAAA
ACGGCCGGAAGAGAATGCTGGCCTCTGCCGGCGAACTGCAGAAGGGAAACGAACTGGCCCTGCCCTCCAA
ATATGTGAACTTCCTGTACCTGGCCAGCCACTATGAGAAGCTGAAGGGCTCCCCCGAGGATAATGAGCAG
AAACAGCTGTTTGTGGAACAGCACAAGCACTACCTGGACGAGATCATCGAGCAGATCAGCGAGTTCTCCA
AGAGAGTGATCCTGGCCGACGCTAATCTGGACAAAGTGCTGTCCGCCTACAACAAGCACCGGGATAAGCC
CATCAGAGAGCAGGCCGAGAATATCATCCACCTGTTTACCCTGACCAATCTGGGAGCCCCTGCCGCCTTC
AAGTACTTTGACACCACCATCGACCGGAAGAGGTACACCAGCACCAAAGAGGTGCTGGACGCCACCCTGA
TCCACCAGAGCATCACCGGCCTGTACGAGACACGGATCGACCTGTCTCAGCTGGGAGGCGACAAAAGGCC
GGCGGCCACGAAAAAGGCCGGCCAGGCAAAAAAGAAAAAGGAATTGGGTGGAGGAGGTACAGGCGGTGGA
GGCTCAGCAGAATACGTACGAGCTCTGTTTGACTTCAATGGGAATGACGAGGAGGATCTCCCCTTTAAGA
AGGGCGATATTCTCCGCATCAGAGATAAGCCCGAAGAACAATGGTGGAATGCCGAGGATAGCGAAGGGAA
AAGGGGCATGATTCTGGTGCCTTATGTGGAGAAATATTCCGGTGACTACAAAGACCATGATGGGGATTAC
AAAGACCACGACATCGACTACAAAGACGACGACGATAAAGAATTCGGATCCGCCAACGCCGAGTACGTGC
GCGTGGGCGAGAAGCTGGACAGCTGCACCTTCCGCACCCAGTTCCTGAACTACCGCCGCAGCCGCAGCCG
CCGCTGCTGCGTGATCTTCGAGCTGAAGCGCCAGAACAGCCGCGTGCGCTTCTGGGGCTACGCCATGAAC
AAGCCCTGGAGCAACGCCGACGTGGGCATCCACGCCGAGTTCTTCTGCATCAAGAAGGTGAAGAAGTACC
TGCGCAAGAACCCCGGCATCTACACCATCAACTGGTACAGCAGCTGGAGCCCCTGCGCCAACTGCGCCGA
GAAGATCCTGAACTGGTACAACAAGAAGCTGATGGGCAAGGGCCACACCCTGAAGATTTGGGCCTGCAAG
CTGTACTTCGAGAACATCAAGCGCAACCAGATCGGCCTGTGGAACCTGCGCAACAACGGCGTGGGCCTGG
CCATCATGCTGGGCGAGCACTACCAGTGGTGCTGGAACAACTACATCCAGACCCTGGGCCGCAACCTGAA
CGAGAACAAGTGGCTGAAAAAGACCAGCAACCGCGCCCGCACCCGCCGCAGCGAGCTGAGCATCATGATC
CACGTGAAGCGCCTGCACACCGCCCGCCTGCTGCTGTTCAAGCGCCTGTGCGGCTGGTTCAGCGCTAGAG
GTACCCAATTCATGACCAACCTTTCCGACATCATAGAGAAGGAAACAGGCAAACAGTTGGTCATCCAAGA
GTCGATACTCATGCTTCCTGAAGAAGTTGAGGAGGTCATTGGGAATAAGCCGGAAAGTGACATTCTCGTA
CACACTGCGTATGATGAGAGCACCGATGAGAACGTGATGCTGCTCACGTCAGATGCCCCAGAGTACAAAC
CCTGGGCTCTGGTGATTCAGGACTCTAATGGAGAGAACAAGATCAAGATGCTATCTGGTGGTTCTGGAGG
ATCTGGTGGTTCTCAATTCAYTAATCTGTCAGATATTATTGAAAAGGAAACCGGCAAGCAACTGGTTATC
CAGGAATCCATCCTCATGCTCCCAGAGGAGGTGGAAGAAGTCATTGGGAACAAGCCGGAAAGCGATATAC
TCGTGCACACCGCCTACGACGAGAGCACCGACGAGAATGTCATGCTTCTGACTAGCGACGCCCCTGAATA
CAAGCCTTGGGCTCTGGTCATACAGGATAGCAACGGTGAGAACAAGATTAAGATGCTCTCTGGTGGTTCT
CCCAAGAAGAAGAGGAAAGTCGCTAGCGGCAGTGGAGAGGGCAGAGGAAGTCTGCTAACATGCGGTGACG
TCGAGGAGAATCCTGGCCCAGTGAGCAAGGGCGAGGAGCTGTTCACCGGGGTGGTGCCCATCCTGGTCGA
GCTGGACGGCGACGTAAACGGCCACAAGTTCAGCGTGTCCGGCGAGGGCGAGGGCGATGCCACCTACGGC
AAGCTGACCCTGAAGTTCATCTGCACCACCGGCAAGCTGCCCGTGCCCTGGCCCACCCTCGTGACCACCC
TGACCTACGGCGTGCAGTGCTTCAGCCGCTACCCCGACCACATGAAGCAGCACGACTTCTTCAAGTCCGC
CATGCCCGAAGGCTACGTCCAGGAGCGCACCATCTTCTTCAAGGACGACGGCAACTACAAGACCCGCGCC
GAGGTGAAGTTCGAGGGCGACACCCTGGTGAACCGCATCGAGCTGAAGGGCATCGACTTCAAGGAGGACG
GCAACATCCTGGGGCACAAGCTGGAGTACAACTACAACAGCCACAACGTCTATATCATGGCCGACAAGCA
GAAGAACGGCATCAAGGTGAACTTCAAGATCCGCCACAACATCGAGGACGGCAGCGTGCAGCTCGCCGAC
CACTACCAGCAGAACACCCCCATCGGCGACGGCCCCGTGCTGCTGCCCGACAACCACTACCTGAGCACCC
AGTCCGCCCTGAGCAAAGACCCCAACGAGAAGCGCGATCACATGGTCCTGCTGGAGTTCGTGACCGCCGC
CGGGATCACTCTCGGCATGGACGAGCTGTACAAGGCAATCTAACTAGAGCTCGCTGATCAGCCTCGACTG
TGCCTTCTAGTTGCCAGCCATCTGTTGTTTGCCCCTCCCCCGTGCCTTCCTTGACCCTGGAAGGTGCCAC
TCCCACTGTCCTTTCCTAATAAAATGAGGAAATTGCATCGCATTGTCTGAGTAGGTGTCATTCTATTCTG
GGGGGTGGGGTGGGGCAGGACAGCAAGGGGGAGGATTGGGAAGAGAATAGCAGGCATGCTGGGGAGCGGC
CGCAGGAACCCCTAGTGATGGAGTTGGCCACTCCCTCTCTGCGCGCTCGCTCGCTCACTGAGGCCGGGCG
ACCAAAGGTCGCCCGACGCCCGGGCTTTGCCCGGGCGGCCTCAGTGAGCGAGCGAGCGCGCAGCTGCCTG
CAGGGGCGCCTGATGCGGTATTTTCTCCTTACGCATCTGTGCGGTATTTCACACCGCATA
[142 nt withheld, positions 8391-8532]
C
[141 nt withheld, positions 8534-8674]
CCTTTGACGTTGGAGTCCACGTTCTTT
[37 nt withheld, positions 8702-8738]
ACCCTATCTCGGGCTATTCTTTTGATTTATAAGGGATTTTGCCGATTTCGGCCTATTGGTTAAAAAATGA
GCTGATTTAACAAAAATTTAACGCGAATTTTAACAAAATATTAACGTTTACAATTTTATGGTGCACTCTC
AGTACAATCTGCTCTGATGCCGCATAGTTAAGCCAGCCCCGACACCCGCCAACACCCGCTGACGCGCCCT
GACGGGCTTGTCTGCTCCCGGCATCCGCTTACAGACAAGCTGTGACCGTCTCCGGGAGCTGCATGTGTCA
GAGGTTTTCACCGTCATCACCGAAACGCGCGAGACGAAAGGGCCTCGTGATACGCCTATTTTTATAGGTT
AATGTCATGATAATAATGGTTTCTTAGACGTCAGGTGGCACTTTTCGGGGAAATGTGCGCGGAACCCCTA
TTTGTTTATTTTTCTAAATACATTCAAATATGTATCCGCTCATGAGACAATAACCCTGATAAATGCTTCA
ATAATATTGAAAAAGGAAGAGTATGAGTATTCAACATTTCCGTGTCGCCCTTATTCCCTTTTTTGCGGCA
TTTTGCCTTCCTGTTTTTGCTCACCCAGAAACGCTGGTGAAAGTAAAAGATGCTGAAGATCAGTTGGGTG
CACGAGTGGGTTACATCGAACTGGATCTCAACAGCGGTAAGATCCTTGAGAGTTTTCGCCCCGAAGAACG
TTTTCCAATGATGAGCACTTTTAAAGTTCTGCTATGTGGCGCGGTATTATCCCGTATTGACGCCGGGCAA
GAGCAACTCGGTCGCCGCATACACTATTCTCAGAATGACTTGGTTGAGTACTCACCAGTCACAGAAAAGC
ATCTTACGGATGGCATGACAGTAAGAGAATTATGCAGTGCTGCCATAACCATGAGTGATAACACTGCGGC
CAACTTACTTCTGACAACGATCGGAGGACCGAAGGAGCTAACCGCTTTTTTGCACAACATGGGGGATCAT
GTAACTCGCCTTGATCGTTGGGAACCGGAGCTGAATGAAGCCATACCAAACGACGAGCGTGACACCACGA
TGCCTGTAGCAATGGCAACAACGTTGCGCAAACTATTAACTGGCGAACTACTTACTCTAGCTTCCCGGCA
ACAATTAATAGACTGGATGGAGGCGGATAAAGTTGCAGGACCACTTCTGCGCTCGGCCCTTCCGGCTGGC
TGGTTTATTGCTGATAAATCTGGAGCCGGTGAGCGTGGAAGCCGCGGTATCATTGCAGCACTGGGGCCAG
ATGGTAAGCCCTCCCGTATCGTAGTTATCTACACGACGGGGAGTCAGGCAACTATGGATGAACGAAATAG
ACAGATCGCTGAGATAGGTGCCTCACTGATTAAGCATTGGTAACTGTCAGACCAAGTTTACTCATATATA
CTTTAGATTGATTTAAAACTTCATTTTTAATTTAAAAGGATCTAGGTGAAGATCCTTTTTGATAATCTCA
TGACCAAAATCCCTTAACGTGAGTTTTCGTTCCACTGAGCGTCAGACCCCGTAGAAAAGATCAAAGGATC
TTCTTGAGATCCTTTTTTTCTGCGCGTAATCTGCTGCTTGCAAACAAAAAAACCACCGCTACCAGCGGTG
GTTTGTTTGCCGGATCAAGAGCTACCAACTCTTTTTCCGAAGGTAACTGGCTTCAGCAGAGCGCAGATAC
CAAATACTGTCCTTCTAGTGTAGCCGTAGTTAGGCCACCACTTCAAGAACTCTGTAGCACCGCCTACATA
CCTCGCTCTGCTAATCCTGTTACCAGTGGCTGCTGCCAGTGGCGATAAGTCGTGTCTTACCGGGTTGGAC
TCAAGACGATAGTTACCGGATAAGGCGCAGCGGTCGGGCTGAACGGGGGGTTCGTGCACACAGCCCAGCT
TGGAGCGAACGACCTACACCGAACTGAGATACCTACAGCGTGAGCTATGAGAAAGCGCCACGCTTCCCGA
AGGGAGAAAGGCGGACAGGTATCCGGTAAGCGGCAGGGTCGGAACAGGAGAGCGCACGAGGGAGCTTCCA
GGGGGAAACGCCTGGTATCTTTATAGTCCTGTCGGGTTTCGCCACCTCTGACTTGAGCGTCGATTTTTGT
GATGCTCGTCAGGGGGGCGGAGCCTATGGAAAAACGCCAGCAACGCGGCCTTTTTACGGTTCCTGGCCTT
TTGCTGGCCTTTTGCTCACATGT
Features (pLannotate 1.2.2; 18 found; start..end, strand, type, name):
      1..241     +  promoter       U6 promoter: RNA polymerase III promoter for human U6 snRNA
    249..408     +  promoter       EF-1α core promoter (fragment): core promoter for human elongation factor EF-1α
    409..1347    +  intron         EF-1α intron A: intron upstream of the start codon of human EF-1α
   1492..3207    +  CDS            Cas9(N): N-terminal portion of Streptococcus pyogenes Cas9 (Zetsche et al., 2015)
   3094..5592    +  CDS            Cas9(C): C-terminal portion of Streptococcus pyogenes Cas9 (Zetsche et al., 2015)
   5593..5640    +  CDS            nucleoplasmin NLS: bipartite nuclear localization signal from nucleoplasmin
   5677..5847    +  CDS            CRK (fragment): CRK_HUMAN - Experimental evidence at protein level: Swiss-Prot protein existence level 1. [Isoform Crk-II]: Regulates cell adhesion, spreading and migration (PubMed:31311869). Mediates attachment-induced MAPK8 activation, membrane ruffling and cell motility in a Rac-dependent manner. Involved in phagocytosis of apoptotic cells and cell motility via its interaction with DOCK1 and DOCK4 (PubMed:19004829). May regulate the EFNA5-EPHA3 signaling (By similarity). From Homo sapiens (Human).
   6592..6843    +  CDS            UGI: UNGI_BPPB2 - Experimental evidence at protein level: Swiss-Prot protein existence level 1. This protein binds specifically and reversibly to the host uracil-DNA glycosylase, preventing removal of uracil residues from PBS2 DNA by the host uracil-excision repair system. From Bacillus phage PBS2 (Bacteriophage PBS2).
   7231..7944    +  CDS            EGFP: EGFP is a basic (constitutively fluorescent) green fluorescent protein published in 1996, derived from Aequorea victoria. It is reported to be a rapidly-maturing weak dimer with moderate acid sensitivity.
   7978..8089    +  polyA_signal   bGH poly(A) signal: bovine growth hormone polyadenylation signal
   8194..8334    +  repeat_region  AAV2 ITR: inverted terminal repeat of adeno-associated virus serotype 2 inverted
   8339..8390    -  misc_feature   bom (fragment): basis of mobility region from pBR322
   8409..8789    +  rep_origin     M13 ori (sequence partly withheld): M13 bacteriophage origin of replication; arrow indicates direction of (+) strand synthesis
   8865..8914    -  misc_feature   bom (fragment): basis of mobility region from pBR322
   9016..9051    -  CDS            rop (fragment): Rop protein, which maintains plasmids at low copy number; rop
   9146..9250    +  promoter       AmpR promoter: bla
   9251..10111   +  CDS            AmpR: β-lactamase; bla; confers resistance to ampicillin, carbenicillin, and related antibiotics
  10282..10870   +  rep_origin     ori: high-copy-number ColE1/pMB1/pBR322/pUC origin of replication
