>Addgene plasmid #135035 | C-7-BE | addgene full sequence | sequence record 271813 | Addgene NGS Result
GAGGGCCTATTTCCCATGATTCCTTCATATTTGCATATACGATACAAGGCTGTTAGAGAGATAATTGGAA
TTAATTTGACTGTAAACACAAAGATATTAGTACAAAATACGTGACGTAGAAAGTAATAATTTCTTGGGTA
GTTTGCAGTTTTAAAATTATGTTTTAAAATGGACTATCATATGCTTACCGTAACTTGAAAGTATTTCGAT
TTCTTGGCTTTATATATCTTGTGGAAAGGACGAAACACCAATTGAACCGGTGCCTAGAGAAGGTGGCGCG
GGGTAAACTGGGAAAGTGATGTCGTGTACTGGCTCCGCCTTTTTCCCGAGGGTGGGGGAGAACCGTATAT
AAGTGCAGTAGTCGCCGTGAACGTTCTTTTTCGCAACGGGTTTGCCGCCAGAACACAGGTAAGTGCCGTG
TGTGGTTCCCGCGGGCCTGGCCTCTTTACGGGTTATGGCCCTTGCGTGCCTTGAATTACTTCCACTGGCT
GCAGTACGTGATTCTTGATCCCGAGCTTCGGGTTGGAAGTGGGTGGGAGAGTTCGAGGCCTTGCGCTTAA
GGAGCCCCTTCGCCTCGTGCTTGAGTTGAGGCCTGGCCTGGGCGCTGGGGCCGCCGCGTGCGAATCTGGT
GGCACCTTCGCGCCTGTCTCGCTGCTTTCGATAAGTCTCTAGCCATTTAAAATTTTTGATGACCTGCTGC
GACGCTTTTTTTCTGGCAAGATAGTCTTGTAAATGCGGGCCAAGATCTGCACACTGGTATTTCGGTTTTT
GGGGCCGCGGGCGGCGACGGGGCCCGTGCGTCCCAGCGCACATGTTCGGCGAGGCGGGGCCTGCGAGCGC
GGCCACCGAGAATCGGACGGGGGTAGTCTCAAGCTGGCCGGCCTGCTCTGGTGCCTGGCCTCGCGCCGCC
GTGTATCGCCCCGCCCTGGGCGGCAAGGCTGGCCCGGTCGGCACCAGTTGCGTGAGCGGAAAGATGGCCG
CTTCCCGGCCCTGCTGCAGGGAGCTCAAAATGGAGGACGCGGCGCTCGGGAGAGCGGGCGGGTGAGTCAC
CCACACAAAGGAAAAGGGCCTTTCCGTCCTCAGCCGTCGCTTCATGTGACTCCACGGAGTACCGGGCGCC
GTCCAGGCACCTCGATTAGTTCTCGAGCTTTTGGAGTACGTCGTCTTTAGGTTGGGGGGAGGGGTTTTAT
GCGATGGAGTTTCCCCACACTGAGTGGGTGGAGACTGAAGTTAGGCCAGCTTGGCACTTGATGTAATTCT
CCTTGGAATTTGCCCTTTTTGAGTTTGGATCTTGGTTCATTCTCAAGCCTCAGACAGTGGTTCAAAGTTT
TTTTCTTCCATTTCAGGTGTCGTGAGGTGTCGTGAGCGCCATGGACTATAAGGACCACGACGGAGACTAC
AAGGATCATGATATTGATTACAAAGACGATGACGATAAGATGGCCCCAAAGAAGAAGCGGAAGGTCGGTA
TCCACGGAGTCCCAGCAGCCGACAAGAAGTACAGCATCGGCCTGGCCATCGGCACCAACTCTGTGGGCTG
GGCCGTGATCACCGACGAGTACAAGGTGCCCAGCAAGAAATTCAAGGTGCTGGGCAACACCGACCGGCAC
AGCATCAAGAAGAACCTGATCGGAGCCCTGCTGTTCGACAGCGGCGAAACAGCCGAGGCCACCCGGCTGA
AGAGAACCGCCAGAAGAAGATACACCAGACGGAAGAACCGGATCTGCTATCTGCAAGAGATCTTCAGCAA
CGAGATGGCCAAGGTGGACGACAGCTTCTTCCACAGACTGGAAGAGTCCTTCCTGGTGGAAGAGGATAAG
AAGCACGAGCGGCACCCCATCTTCGGCAACATCGTGGACGAGGTGGCCTACCACGAGAAGTACCCCACCA
TCTACCACCTGAGAAAGAAACTGGTGGACAGCACCGACAAGGCCGACCTGCGGCTGATCTATCTGGCCCT
GGCCCACATGATCAAGTTCCGGGGCCACTTCCTGATCGAGGGCGACCTGAACCCCGACAACAGCGACGTG
GACAAGCTGTTCATCCAGCTGGTGCAGACCTACAACCAGCTGTTCGAGGAAAACCCCATCAACGCCAGCG
GCGTGGACGCCAAGGCCATCCTGTCTGCCAGACTGAGCAAGAGCAGACGGCTGGAAAATCTGATCGCCCA
GCTGCCCGGCGAGAAGAAGAATGGCCTGTTCGGCAACCTGATTGCCCTGAGCCTGGGCCTGACCCCCAAC
TTCAAGAGCAACTTCGACCTGGCCGAGGATGCCAAACTGCAGCTGAGCAAGGACACCTACGACGACGACC
TGGACAACCTGCTGGCCCAGATCGGCGACCAGTACGCCGACCTGTTTCTGGCCGCCAAGAACCTGTCCGA
CGCCATCCTGCTGAGCGACATCCTGAGAGTGAACACCGAGATCACCAAGGCCCCCCTGAGCGCCTCTATG
ATCAAGAGATACGACGAGCACCACCAGGACCTGACCCTGCTGAAAGCTCTCGTGCGGCAGCAGCTGCCTG
AGAAGTACAAAGAGATTTTCTTCGACCAGAGCAAGAACGGCTACGCCGGCTACATTGACGGCGGAGCCAG
CCAGGAAGAGTTCTACAAGTTCATCAAGCCCATCCTGGAAAAGATGGACGGCACCGAGGAACTGCTCGTG
AAGCTGAACAGAGAGGACCTGCTGCGGAAGCAGCGGACCTTCGACAACGGCAGCATCCCCCACCAGATCC
ACCTGGGAGAGCTGCACGCCATTCTGCGGCGGCAGGAAGATTTTTACCCATTCCTGAAGGACAACCGGGA
AAAGATCGAGAAGATCCTGACCTTCCGCATCCCCTACTACGTGGGCCCTCTGGCCAGGGGAAACAGCAGA
TTCGCCTGGATGACCAGAAAGAGCGAGGAAACCATCACCCCCTGGAACTTCGAGGAAGTGGTGGACAAGG
GCGCTTCCGCCCAGAGCTTCATCGAGCGGATGACCAACTTCGATAAGAACCTGCCCAACGAGAAGGTGCT
GCCCAAGCACAGCCTGCTGTACGAGTACTTCACCGTGTATAACGAGCTGACCAAAGTGAAATACGTGACC
GAGGGAATGAGAAAGCCCGCCTTCCTGAGCGGCGAGCAGAAAAAGGCCATCGTGGACCTGCTGTTCAAGA
CCAACCGGAAAGTGACCGTGAAGCAGCTGAAAGAGGACTACTTCAAGAAAATCGAGTGCTTCGACTCCGT
GGAAATCTCCGGCGTGGAAGATCGGTTCAACGCCTCCCTGGGCACATACCACGATCTGCTGAAAATTATC
AAGGACAAGGACTTCCTGGACAATGAGGAAAACGAGGACATTCTGGAAGATATCGTGCTGACCCTGACAC
TGTTTGAGGACAGAGAGATGATCGAGGAACGGCTGAAAACCTATGCCCACCTGTTCGACGACAAAGTGAT
GAAGCAGCTGAAGCGGCGGAGATACACCGGCTGGGGCAGGCTGAGCCGGAAGCTGATCAACGGCATCCGG
GACAAGCAGTCCGGCAAGACAATCCTGGATTTCCTGAAGTCCGACGGCTTCGCCAACAGAAACTTCATGC
AGCTGATCCACGACGACAGCCTGACCTTTAAAGAGGACATCCAGAAAGCCCAGGTGTCCGGCCAGGGCGA
TAGCCTGCACGAGCACATTGCCAATCTGGCCGGCAGCCCCGCCATTAAGAAGGGCATCCTGCAGACAGTG
AAGGTGGTGGACGAGCTCGTGAAAGTGATGGGCCGGCACAAGCCCGAGAACATCGTGATCGAAATGGCCA
GAGAGAACCAGACCACCCAGAAGGGACAGAAGAACAGCCGCGAGAGAATGAAGCGGATCGAAGAGGGCAT
CAAAGAGCTGGGCAGCCAGATCCTGAAAGAACACCCCGTGGAAAACACCCAGCTGCAGAACGAGAAGCTG
TACCTGTACTACCTGCAGAATGGGCGGGATATGTACGTGGACCAGGAACTGGACATCAACCGGCTGTCCG
ACTACGATGTGGACCATATCGTGCCTCAGAGCTTTCTGAAGGACGACTCCATCGACAACAAGGTGCTGAC
CAGAAGCGACAAGAACCGGGGCAAGAGCGACAACGTGCCCTCCGAAGAGGTCGTGAAGAAGATGAAGAAC
TACTGGCGGCAGCTGCTGAACGCCAAGCTGATTACCCAGAGAAAGTTCGACAATCTGACCAAGGCCGAGA
GAGGCGGCCTGAGCGAACTGGATAAGGCCGGCTTCATCAAGAGACAGCTGGTGGAAACCCGGCAGATCAC
AAAGCACGTGGCACAGATCCTGGACTCCCGGATGAACACTAAGTACGACGAGAATGACAAGCTGATCCGG
GAAGTGAAAGTGATCACCCTGAAGTCCAAGCTGGTGTCCGATTTCCGGAAGGATTTCCAGTTTTACAAAG
TGCGCGAGATCAACAACTACCACCACGCCCACGACGCCTACCTGAACGCCGTCGTGGGAACCGCCCTGAT
CAAAAAGTACCCTAAGCTGGAAAGCGAGTTCGTGTACGGCGACTACAAGGTGTACGACGTGCGGAAGATG
ATCGCCAAGAGCGAGCAGGAAATCGGCAAGGCTACCGCCAAGTACTTCTTCTACAGCAACATCATGAACT
TTTTCAAGACCGAGATTACCCTGGCCAACGGCGAGATCCGGAAGCGGCCTCTGATCGAGACAAACGGCGA
AACCGGGGAGATCGTGTGGGATAAGGGCCGGGATTTTGCCACCGTGCGGAAAGTGCTGAGCATGCCCCAA
GTGAATATCGTGAAAAAGACCGAGGTGCAGACAGGCGGCTTCAGCAAAGAGTCTATCCTGCCCAAGAGGA
ACAGCGATAAGCTGATCGCCAGAAAGAAGGACTGGGACCCTAAGAAGTACGGCGGCTTCGACAGCCCCAC
CGTGGCCTATTCTGTGCTGGTGGTGGCCAAAGTGGAAAAGGGCAAGTCCAAGAAACTGAAGAGTGTGAAA
GAGCTGCTGGGGATCACCATCATGGAAAGAAGCAGCTTCGAGAAGAATCCCATCGACTTTCTGGAAGCCA
AGGGCTACAAAGAAGTGAAAAAGGACCTGATCATCAAGCTGCCTAAGTACTCCCTGTTCGAGCTGGAAAA
CGGCCGGAAGAGAATGCTGGCCTCTGCCGGCGAACTGCAGAAGGGAAACGAACTGGCCCTGCCCTCCAAA
TATGTGAACTTCCTGTACCTGGCCAGCCACTATGAGAAGCTGAAGGGCTCCCCCGAGGATAATGAGCAGA
AACAGCTGTTTGTGGAACAGCACAAGCACTACCTGGACGAGATCATCGAGCAGATCAGCGAGTTCTCCAA
GAGAGTGATCCTGGCCGACGCTAATCTGGACAAAGTGCTGTCCGCCTACAACAAGCACCGGGATAAGCCC
ATCAGAGAGCAGGCCGAGAATATCATCCACCTGTTTACCCTGACCAATCTGGGAGCCCCTGCCGCCTTCA
AGTACTTTGACACCACCATCGACCGGAAGAGGTACACCAGCACCAAAGAGGTGCTGGACGCCACCCTGAT
CCACCAGAGCATCACCGGCCTGTACGAGACACGGATCGACCTGTCTCAGCTGGGAGGCGACAAAAGGCCG
GCGGCCACGAAAAAGGCCGGCCAGGCAAAAAAGAAAAAGGAATTGGGTGGAGGAGGTACAGGCGGTGGAG
GCTCAGCAGAATACGTACGAGCTCTGTTTGACTTCAATGGGAATGACGAGGAGGATCTCCCCTTTAAGAA
GGGCGATATTCTCCGCATCAGAGATAAGCCCGAAGAACAATGGTGGAATGCCGAGGATAGCGAAGGGAAA
AGGGGCATGATTCTGGTGCCTTATGTGGAGAAATATTCCGGTGACTACAAAGACCATGATGGGGATTACA
AAGACCACGACATCGACTACAAAGACGACGACGATAAAGAATTCGGATCCGCCAACGCCGAGTACGTGCG
CGTGGGCGAGAAGCTGGACAGCTGCACCTTCCGCACCCAGTTCCTGAACTACCGCCGCAGCCGCAGCCGC
CGCTGCTGCGTGATCTTCGAGCTGAAGCGCCAGAACAGCCGCGTGCGCTTCTGGGGCTACGCCATGAACA
AGCCCTGGAGCAACGCCGACGTGGGCATCCACGCCGAGTTCTTCTGCATCAAGAAGGTGAAGAAGTACCT
GCGCAAGAACCCCGGCATCTACACCATCAACTGGTACAGCAGCTGGAGCCCCTGCGCCAACTGCGCCGAG
AAGATCCTGAACTGGTACAACAAGAAGCTGATGGGCAAGGGCCACACCCTGAAGATTTGGGCCTGCAAGC
TGTACTTCGAGAACATCAAGCGCAACCAGATCGGCCTGTGGAACCTGCGCAACAACGGCGTGGGCCTGGC
CATCATGCTGGGCGAGCACTACCAGTGGTGCTGGAACAACTACATCCAGACCCTGGGCCGCAACCTGAAC
GAGAACAAGTGGCTGAAAAAGACCAGCAACCGCGCCCGCACCCGCCGCAGCGAGCTGAGCATCATGATCC
ACGTGAAGCGCCTGCACACCGCCCGCCTGCTGCTGTTCAAGCGCCTGTGCGGCTGGTTCAGCGCTAGAGG
TACCCAATTCATGACCAACCTTTCCGACATCATAGAGAAGGAAACAGGCAAACAGTTGGTCATCCAAGAG
TCGATACTCATGCTTCCTGAAGAAGTTGAGGAGGTCATTGGGAATAAGCCGGAAAGTGACATTCTCGTAC
ACACTGCGTATGATGAGAGCACCGATGAGAACGTGATGCTGCTCACGTCAGATGCCCCAGAGTACAAACC
CTGGGCTCTGGTGATTCAGGACTCTAATGGAGAGAACAAGATCAAGATGCTATCTGGTGGTTCTGGAGGA
TCTGGTGGTTCTCAATTCACTAATCTGTCAGATATTATTGAAAAGGAAACCGGCAAGCAACTGGTTATCC
AGGAATCCATCCTCATGCTCCCAGAGGAGGTGGAAGAAGTCATTGGGAACAAGCCGGAAAGCGATATACT
CGTGCACACCGCCTACGACGAGAGCACCGACGAGAATGTCATGCTTCTGACTAGCGACGCCCCTGAATAC
AAGCCTTGGGCTCTGGTCATACAGGATAGCAACGGTGAGAACAAGATTAAGATGCTCTCTGGTGGTTCTC
CCAAGAAGAAGAGGAAAGTCGCTAGCGGCAGTGGAGAGGGCAGAGGAAGTCTGCTAACATGCGGTGACGT
CGAGGAGAATCCTGGCCCAGTGAGCAAGGGCGAGGAGCTGTTCACCGGGGTGGTGCCCATCCTGGTCGAG
CTGGACGGCGACGTAAACGGCCACAAGTTCAGCGTGTCCGGCGAGGGCGAGGGCGATGCCACCTACGGCA
AGCTGACCCTGAAGTTCATCTGCACCACCGGCAAGCTGCCCGTGCCCTGGCCCACCCTCGTGACCACCCT
GACCTACGGCGTGCAGTGCTTCAGCCGCTACCCCGACCACATGAAGCAGCACGACTTCTTCAAGTCCGCC
ATGCCCGAAGGCTACGTCCAGGAGCGCACCATCTTCTTCAAGGACGACGGCAACTACAAGACCCGCGCCG
AGGTGAAGTTCGAGGGCGACACCCTGGTGAACCGCATCGAGCTGAAGGGCATCGACTTCAAGGAGGACGG
CAACATCCTGGGGCACAAGCTGGAGTACAACTACAACAGCCACAACGTCTATATCATGGCCGACAAGCAG
AAGAACGGCATCAAGGTGAACTTCAAGATCCGCCACAACATCGAGGACGGCAGCGTGCAGCTCGCCGACC
ACTACCAGCAGAACACCCCCATCGGCGACGGCCCCGTGCTGCTGCCCGACAACCACTACCTGAGCACCCA
GTCCGCCCTGAGCAAAGACCCCAACGAGAAGCGCGATCACATGGTCCTGCTGGAGTTCGTGACCGCCGCC
GGGATCACTCTCGGCATGGACGAGCTGTACAAGGCAATTCTAACTAGAGCTCGCTGATCAGCCTCGACTG
TGCCTTCTAGTTGCCAGCCATCTGTTGTTTGCCCCTCCCCCGTGCCTTCCTTGACCCTGGAAGGTGCCAC
TCCCACTGTCCTTTCCTAATAAAATGAGGAAATTGCATCGCATTGTCTGAGTAGGTGTCATTCTATTCTG
GGGGGTGGGGTGGGGCAGGACAGCAAGGGGGAGGATTGGGAAGAGAATAGCAGGCATGCTGGGGAGCGGC
CGCAGGAACCCCTAGTGATGGAGTTGGCCACTCCCTCTCTGCGCGCTCGCTCGCTCACTGAGGCCGGGCG
ACCAAAGGTCGCCCGACGCCCGGGCTTTGCCCGGGCGGCCTCAGTGAGCGAGCGAGCGCGCAGCTGCCTG
CAGGGGCGCCTGATGCGGTATTTTCTCCTTACGCATCTGTGCGGTATTTCACACCGCATA
[95 nt withheld, positions 8391-8485]
T
[46 nt withheld, positions 8487-8532]
C
[141 nt withheld, positions 8534-8674]
CCTTTGACGTTGGAGTCCACGTTCTTT
[37 nt withheld, positions 8702-8738]
ACTCTATCTCGGGCTATTCTTTTGATTTATAAGGGATTTTGCCGATTTCGGTCTATTGGTTAAAAAATGA
GCTGATTTAACAAAAATTTAACGCGAATTTTAACAAAATATTAACGTTTACAATTTTATGGTGCACTCTC
AGTACAATCTGCTCTGATGCCGCATAGTTAAGCCAGCCCCGACACCCGCCAACACCCGCTGACGCGCCCT
GACGGGCTTGTCTGCTCCCGGCATCCGCTTACAGACAAGCTGTGACCGTCTCCGGGAGCTGCATGTGTCA
GAGGTTTTCACCGTCATCACCGAAACGCGCGAGACGAAAGGGCCTCGTGATACGCCTATTTTTATAGGTT
AATGTCATGATAATAATGGTTTCTTAGACGTCAGGTGGCACTTTTCGGGGAAATGTGCGCGGAACCCCTA
TTTGTTTATTTTTCTAAATACATTCAAATATGTATCCGCTCATGAGACAATAACCCTGATAAATGCTTCA
ATAATATTGAAAAAGGAAGAGTATGAGTATTCAACATTTCCGTGTCGCCCTTATTCCCTTTTTTGCGGCA
TTTTGCCTTCCTGTTTTTGCTCACCCAGAAACGCTGGTGAAAGTAAAAGATGCTGAAGATCAGTTGGGTG
CACGAGTGGGTTACATCGAACTGGATCTCAACAGCGGTAAGATCCTTGAGAGTTTTCGCCCCGAAGAACG
TTTTCCAATGATGAGCACTTTTAAAGTTCTGCTATGTGGCGCGGTATTATCCCGTATTGACGCCGGGCAA
GAGCAACTCGGTCGCCGCATACACTATTCTCAGAATGACTTGGTTGAGTACTCACCAGTCACAGAAAAGC
ATCTTACGGATGGCATGACAGTAAGAGAATTATGCAGTGCTGCCATAACCATGAGTGATAACACTGCGGC
CAACTTACTTCTGACAACGATCGGAGGACCGAAGGAGCTAACCGCTTTTTTGCACAACATGGGGGATCAT
GTAACTCGCCTTGATCGTTGGGAACCGGAGCTGAATGAAGCCATACCAAACGACGAGCGTGACACCACGA
TGCCTGTAGCAATGGCAACAACGTTGCGCAAACTATTAACTGGCGAACTACTTACTCTAGCTTCCCGGCA
ACAATTAATAGACTGGATGGAGGCGGATAAAGTTGCAGGACCACTTCTGCGCTCGGCCCTTCCGGCTGGC
TGGTTTATTGCTGATAAATCTGGAGCCGGTGAGCGTGGAAGCCGCGGTATCATTGCAGCACTGGGGCCAG
ATGGTAAGCCCTCCCGTATCGTAGTTATCTACACGACGGGGAGTCAGGCAACTATGGATGAACGAAATAG
ACAGATCGCTGAGATAGGTGCCTCACTGATTAAGCATTGGTAACTGTCAGACCAAGTTTACTCATATATA
CTTTAGATTGATTTAAAACTTCATTTTTAATTTAAAAGGATCTAGGTGAAGATCCTTTTTGATAATCTCA
TGACCAAAATCCCTTAACGTGAGTTTTCGTTCCACTGAGCGTCAGACCCCGTAGAAAAGATCAAAGGATC
TTCTTGAGATCCTTTTTTTCTGCGCGTAATCTGCTGCTTGCAAACAAAAAAACCACCGCTACCAGCGGTG
GTTTGTTTGCCGGATCAAGAGCTACCAACTCTTTTTCCGAAGGTAACTGGCTTCAGCAGAGCGCAGATAC
CAAATACTGTTCTTCTAGTGTAGCCGTAGTTAGGCCACCACTTCAAGAACTCTGTAGCACCGCCTACATA
CCTCGCTCTGCTAATCCTGTTACCAGTGGCTGCTGCCAGTGGCGATAAGTCGTGTCTTACCGGGTTGGAC
TCAAGACGATAGTTACCGGATAAGGCGCAGCGGTCGGGCTGAACGGGGGGTTCGTGCACACAGCCCAGCT
TGGAGCGAACGACCTACACCGAACTGAGATACCTACAGCGTGAGCTATGAGAAAGCGCCACGCTTCCCGA
AGGGAGAAAGGCGGACAGGTATCCGGTAAGCGGCAGGGTCGGAACAGGAGAGCGCACGAGGGAGCTTCCA
GGGGGAAACGCCTGGTATCTTTATAGTCCTGTCGGGTTTCGCCACCTCTGACTTGAGCGTCGATTTTTGT
GATGCTCGTCAGGGGGGCGGAGCCTATGGAAAAACGCCAGCAACGCGGCCTTTTTACGGTTCCTGGCCTT
TTGCTGGCCTTTTGCTCACATGT
Features (pLannotate 1.2.2; 19 found; start..end, strand, type, name):
      1..241     +  promoter       U6 promoter: RNA polymerase III promoter for human U6 snRNA
    249..408     +  promoter       EF-1α core promoter (fragment): core promoter for human elongation factor EF-1α
    409..517     +  intron         EF-1α intron A (fragment): intron upstream of the start codon of human EF-1α
   1143..1346    +  intron         EF-1α intron A: truncated intron upstream of the start codon of human EF-1α
   1491..3206    +  CDS            Cas9(N): N-terminal portion of Streptococcus pyogenes Cas9 (Zetsche et al., 2015)
   3093..5591    +  CDS            Cas9(C): C-terminal portion of Streptococcus pyogenes Cas9 (Zetsche et al., 2015)
   5592..5639    +  CDS            nucleoplasmin NLS: bipartite nuclear localization signal from nucleoplasmin
   5676..5846    +  CDS            CRK (fragment): CRK_HUMAN - Experimental evidence at protein level: Swiss-Prot protein existence level 1. [Isoform Crk-II]: Regulates cell adhesion, spreading and migration (PubMed:31311869). Mediates attachment-induced MAPK8 activation, membrane ruffling and cell motility in a Rac-dependent manner. Involved in phagocytosis of apoptotic cells and cell motility via its interaction with DOCK1 and DOCK4 (PubMed:19004829). May regulate the EFNA5-EPHA3 signaling (By similarity). From Homo sapiens (Human).
   6591..6842    +  CDS            UGI: UNGI_BPPB2 - Experimental evidence at protein level: Swiss-Prot protein existence level 1. This protein binds specifically and reversibly to the host uracil-DNA glycosylase, preventing removal of uracil residues from PBS2 DNA by the host uracil-excision repair system. From Bacillus phage PBS2 (Bacteriophage PBS2).
   7230..7943    +  CDS            EGFP: EGFP is a basic (constitutively fluorescent) green fluorescent protein published in 1996, derived from Aequorea victoria. It is reported to be a rapidly-maturing weak dimer with moderate acid sensitivity.
   7978..8089    +  polyA_signal   bGH poly(A) signal: bovine growth hormone polyadenylation signal
   8194..8334    +  repeat_region  AAV2 ITR: inverted terminal repeat of adeno-associated virus serotype 2 inverted
   8339..8390    -  misc_feature   bom (fragment): basis of mobility region from pBR322
   8409..8864    +  rep_origin     f1 ori (sequence partly withheld): f1 bacteriophage origin of replication; arrow indicates direction of (+) strand synthesis
   8865..8914    -  misc_feature   bom (fragment): basis of mobility region from pBR322
   9016..9051    -  CDS            rop (fragment): Rop protein, which maintains plasmids at low copy number; rop
   9146..9250    +  promoter       AmpR promoter: bla
   9251..10111   +  CDS            AmpR: β-lactamase; bla; confers resistance to ampicillin, carbenicillin, and related antibiotics
  10282..10870   +  rep_origin     ori: high-copy-number ColE1/pMB1/pBR322/pUC origin of replication
