[The description below was written by a language model from this plasmid's Addgene catalogue record and pLannotate feature annotations shown in this document.]
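Description:
C-7-BE is a mammalian expression CRISPR plasmid built on the Px330 backbone and designed for cytosine-to-thymine base editing. It is maintained in E. coli as a high-copy plasmid through a ColE1/pUC-type origin and selected with ampicillin via the β-lactamase gene. The backbone also carries an f1/M13 phage origin and a single annotated AAV2 inverted terminal repeat, with short bom and rop remnants. With only one ITR annotated, nothing in the record indicates use as an AAV packaging vector.

The payload is a large fusion protein in which a Streptococcus pyogenes Cas9 nickase (nCas9, according to the stated purpose) is followed by a nucleoplasmin bipartite nuclear localization signal and then by the lamprey cytidine deaminase LpCDA1L1_1 fused at its C terminus. The deaminase is not itself annotated, but presumably lies in the unannotated stretch between a short segment matching human CRK, whose role the record does not explain, and the downstream UGI. UGI, the phage PBS2 uracil-DNA glycosylase inhibitor, blocks excision of the uracil produced by deamination and so favours the C-to-T outcome. A synthesized UGI-2A-EGFP cassette was added to the backbone, so EGFP should be co-translated and released as a separate marker of transfected cells. A bGH polyadenylation signal ends the transcript. Expression is driven by the EF-1α core promoter with intron A. A human U6 promoter sits immediately upstream, but no guide RNA scaffold is annotated between it and the EF-1α promoter, so the record does not show whether a guide is expressed from this plasmid. The two sequence records give essentially the same feature map. The plasmid comes from work testing diverse cytidine deaminases as base editors.
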