Addgene plasmid #135035: C-7-BE
Purpose: C-T base editing using LpCDA1L1_1 fused to C terminal of nCas9
Depositing lab: Tian-Lin Cheng & Zilong Qiu. Depositing organization: CAS Center for Excellence in Brain Science and Intelligence Technology. Publication: Expanding C-T base editing toolkit with diversified cytidine deaminases. Cheng TL, Li S, Yuan B, Wang X, Zhou W, Qiu Z. Nat Commun. 2019 Aug 9;10(1):3612. doi: 10.1038/s41467-019-11562-6. PubMed 31399578.
Backbone
  Vector backbone: Px330
  Modifications to backbone: synthesized UGI-2A-EGFP cassette added to vector
  Vector type: Mammalian Expression, CRISPR
Growth in bacteria
  Bacterial resistance: Ampicillin, 100 μg/mL
  Growth temperature: 37°C
  Growth strain: DH5alpha
  Copy number: High Copy
Gene/Insert
  Gene/Insert name: LpCDA1L1_1
  Species: Lamprey
  Promoter: U6 with EF-1alpha intron
  Cloning method: Restriction Enzyme; 5′ cloning site Unknown (unknown if destroyed); 3′ cloning site Unknown (unknown if destroyed)
  Sequencing primers: 5′ Unknown
Terms and licenses: Academic/Nonprofit Terms; Industry Terms: Not Available to Industry
How to cite: C-7-BE was a gift from Tian-Lin Cheng & Zilong Qiu (Addgene plasmid # 135035 ; http://n2t.net/addgene:135035 ; RRID:Addgene_135035)
